Addgene plasmid #175204: pCfB8153
Purpose: Xenopus oocyte expression vector containing YBR235W. Contains T7 RNA polymerase binding site, and adds polyA tail to YBR235W. Used for generation of mRNA, for injection into xenopus laevis oocytes.
Depositing lab: Irina Borodina. Depositing organization: Danmarks Tekniske Universitet. Publication: Deorphanizing solute carriers in Saccharomyces cerevisiae for secondary uptake of xenobiotic compounds. Moller-Hansen I, Saez-Saez J, van der Hoek SA, Dyekjaer JD, Christensen HB, Wright Muelas M, O'Hagan S, Kell DB, Borodina I. Front Microbiol. 2024 Apr 12;15:1376653. doi: 10.3389/fmicb.2024.1376653. PubMed 38680917.
Backbone
  Vector backbone: pNB1u/pLIFE016
  Backbone size w/o insert (bp): 3099
  Vector type: mRNA expression, injection into xenopus oocytes
Growth in bacteria
  Bacterial resistance: Ampicillin, 100 μg/mL
  Growth temperature: 37°C
  Growth strain: DH5alpha
  Copy number: High Copy
Gene/Insert
  Gene/Insert name: YBR235W
  Species: S. cerevisiae (budding yeast)
  Promoter: T7
  Tag / fusion protein: PolyA (C terminal on insert)
  Cloning method: Restriction Enzyme; 5′ cloning site Nt.BbvCI (not destroyed); 3′ cloning site USER cloning (unknown if destroyed)
  Sequencing primers: 5′ AAGGCGATTAAGTTGGGT; 3′ GTGTTCTTGAGGCTGGTTTA
Terms and licenses: Academic/Nonprofit Terms; Industry Terms: Not Available to Industry
Depositor comments: Generated by USER cloning
How to cite: pCfB8153 was a gift from Irina Borodina (Addgene plasmid # 175204 ; http://n2t.net/addgene:175204 ; RRID:Addgene_175204)
