[The description below was written by a language model from this plasmid's Addgene catalogue record and pLannotate feature annotations shown in this document.]
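Description:
pCfB8153 is an in vitro transcription template built on the pNB1u/pLIFE016 backbone, designed to produce mRNA for injection into Xenopus laevis oocytes rather than for direct expression in cells. It is maintained in E. coli as a high-copy plasmid through a ColE1/pUC-type origin and is selected with ampicillin via the β-lactamase gene and its native promoter. The sequenced record is 6,464 nt. It also carries typical cloning-vector remnants (fragments of lacZα, lacI, rop and bom, plus the lac promoter, operator and CAP site) that have no role in the intended application.

The insert is the Saccharomyces cerevisiae open reading frame YBR235W, which the annotation identifies as VHC1, a vacuolar membrane protein described as a chloride–potassium symporter involved in vacuolar osmoregulation. It was inserted by USER cloning downstream of a T7 promoter and sits between the 5′ and 3′ untranslated regions of the Xenopus major β-globin gene. These UTRs enhance translation and are commonly used to support expression of foreign transcripts in oocytes. The catalogue entry states that the vector appends a polyA tail to the transcript, although no polyA tract is annotated separately in the feature table. An SP6 promoter lies downstream of the 3′ UTR in the opposite orientation.

T7 RNA polymerase is used to generate YBR235W mRNA from this plasmid, and the injected oocytes then serve as a heterologous system for expressing the yeast protein. The associated work concerns deorphanizing yeast solute carriers and testing their uptake of xenobiotic compounds.
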