Features (pLannotate 1.2.2; 16 found; start..end, strand, type, name):
      1..105     -  promoter       AmpR promoter: bla
    200..235     +  CDS            rop (fragment): Rop protein, which maintains plasmids at low copy number; rop
    337..436     +  misc_feature   bom (fragment): basis of mobility region from pBR322
    442..599     -  CDS            lacZα (fragment): LacZα fragment of β-galactosidase; lacZ fragment
    602..620     +  promoter       T7 promoter: promoter for bacteriophage T7 RNA polymerase
    628..645     +  misc_feature   MCS (fragment): pUC18/19 multiple cloning site
    652..694     +  5'UTR          Xenopus globin 5'-UTR: translational enhancer from the 5'-UTR of the major beta-globin gene of Xenopus laevis
    724..4083    +  CDS            VHC1: VHC1_YEAST - Experimental evidence at protein level: Swiss-Prot protein existence level 1. Catalyzes the coordinated symport of chloride with potassium ions across the vacuolar membrane. Involved in vacuolar osmoregulation. From Saccharomyces cerevisiae (strain ATCC 204508 / S288c) (Baker's yeast).
   4191..4316    +  3'UTR          Xenopus globin 3'-UTR: 3'-UTR of the major beta-globin gene of Xenopus laevis
   4407..4425    -  promoter       SP6 promoter: promoter for bacteriophage SP6 RNA polymerase
   4467..4483    -  protein_bind   lac operator: The lac repressor binds to the lac operator to inhibit transcription in E. coli. This inhibition can be relieved by adding lactose or isopropyl-β-D-thiogalactopyranoside (IPTG). lac repressor encoded by lacI
   4491..4521    -  promoter       lac promoter: promoter for the E. coli lac operon
   4536..4557    -  protein_bind   CAP binding site: CAP binding activates transcription in the presence of cAMP. E. coli catabolite activator protein
   4570..4662    -  CDS            lacI (fragment): lac repressor; lacI; The lac repressor binds to the lac operator to inhibit transcription in E. coli. This inhibition can be relieved by adding lactose or isopropyl-β-D-thiogalactopyranoside (IPTG).
   4845..5433    -  rep_origin     ori: high-copy-number ColE1/pMB1/pBR322/pUC origin of replication
   5604..6464    -  CDS            AmpR: β-lactamase; bla; confers resistance to ampicillin, carbenicillin, and related antibiotics
>Addgene plasmid #175204 | pCfB8153 | addgene full sequence | sequence record 348277 | Addgene NGS Result
ACTCTTCCTTTTTCAATATTATTGAAGCATTTATCAGGGTTATTGTCTCATGAGCGGATACATATTTGAA
TGTATTTAGAAAAATAAACAAATAGGGGTTCCGCGCACATTTCCCCGAAAAGTGCCACCTGACGTCTAAG
AAACCATTATTATCATGACATTAACCTATAAAAATAGGCGTATCACGAGGCCCTTTCGTCTCGCGCGTTT
CGGTGATGACGGTGAAAACCTCTGACACATGCAGCTCCCGGAGACGGTCACAGCTTGTCTGTAAGCGGAT
GCCGGGAGCAGACAAGCCCGTCAGGGCGCGTCAGCGGGTGTTGGCGGGTGTCGGGGCTGGCTTAACTATG
CGGCATCAGAGCAGATTGTACTGAGAGTGCACCATATGCGGTGTGAAATACCGCACAGATGCGTAAGGAG
AAAATACCGCATCAGGCGCCATTCGCCATTCAGGCTGCGCAACTGTTGGGAAGGGCGATCGGTGCGGGCC
TCTTCGCTATTACGCCAGCTGGCGAAAGGGGGATGTGCTGCAAGGCGATTAAGTTGGGTAACGCCAGGGT
TTTCCCAGTCACGACGTTGTAAAACGACGGCCAGTGAATTGTAATACGACTCACTATAGGGCGAATTAAT
TCGAGCTCGGTACCCAGCTTGCTTGTTCTTTTTGCAGAAGCTCAGAATAAACGCTCAACTTTGGCAGATC
AATTCCCGGGGCTGAGGCTTAATATGGTTAGTAGGTTTTATCAGATTCCAGGTACGCATCGGCCATCGTC
GGCAATATCTTCTTCAAATGAATCTTCTTCACTGTTGTCTGCAAGGAGAATAAGTCAAACATATTTCAAT
TATCAGGCGACTCCTGAATGCCAAAAAGTTTCCTCTAAGTATGATCCTGATAACCCAAACAAAGATAAGT
TGGGAACATACGATGGGGTATTTGTGCCTACTGCTTTAAACGTATTGTCTATCCTTATGTTTCTTCGTTT
TGGCTTCATTTTGGGTCAGTTAGGTATTATATGCACCATCGGTCTTCTGCTATTGAGTTACACTATTAAT
CTTCTCACCACGTTAAGTATATCTGCTATATCTACAAACGGGACTGTTAGGGGCGGGGGTGCTTATTATA
TGATTTCAAGAAGTTTAGGACCTGAATTTGGTGGATCCATTGGGCTTGTCTTCTTCTTAGGGCAGGTGTT
CAATGCAGGTATGAACGCAGTGGGTATTATCGAACCTTTACTCTATAACTTGGGTTATTCTGCTCAAGGC
GAGCCACCTGCAGCTTTGGGAGAGCTACTACCAAGAGGGCATTGGCACGAATTTACATATGCCACGGTCA
TTCTTTTCTTATGTTTTTCTGTGGCTTTTGTTGGCTCGCAAACAGTGTCAAGAGCAGGGAATATTCTTTT
TTTGGTACTGGCAGCTTCTATATTTTCCATTCCACTTTCTGCATTGATTAGATCGCCATTCACTGAAGGC
GGTATCAGTTATACAGGTCCTTCATGGCAAACTTTTCATGATAACCTGCTCCCTCACTTAACAAAAGGTG
CAGCAGGTTCGTTACTCAAAGGTAAGGAAACATTCAATGATTTATTTGGCGTTTTTTTTCCTGCTACAGC
TGGTATATTCGCGGGCGCAGGAATGTCAAGTGAATTGAGAAAGCCCTCTAAATCAATTCCTAAGGGTACC
TTATGGGGTTTACTATTCACTTTTATCTGTTATGCCGTTGTTGTCTTCTCCATGGGTTGTTCCATTCCCA
GAAGATCGTTATATGATGAAGTACAAATTATACAGACGATCAGTTCCGTTCAATGGGTTATATTCATGGG
TGAAATGGCTACTTCTCTTTTCTCCATCATAGTGGGGATGCTCGGTGCTGCTTATGTATTAGAAGCAATT
GCAAAGGATAACATTATTCCTGGTTTGGAGATTTTTGCTCATTCACCGTTATATTCATTGATTTTTACTT
GGATTCTAACACAGCTATGTTTGTTTTCAGACGTCAATAAAATCGCCACATTTATCACAATGACATTCTT
AATGACGTTTGTGGTCATGAATTTGGCGTGCTTCCTATTAGGTATTTCCTCTGCTCCCAATTTCAGGCCC
TCTTTCAAATACTTTAACAGGTATACTACAGCAATTGGCGCATTACTTTCTGTTGTTGCGATGTTAATAG
TTGATGGTATCTCAGCATCTGTCTTGTTTTTGGCTATGATTTTGCTATTTTTATTCATTCATTATTTTTC
ACCACCGAAGTCTTGGGGTGATGTGTCTCAAAGTTTAATATATCATCAAGTGAGAAAATATTTGCTTCGT
CTACGTCAAGACAATATTAAATACTGGAGGCCTCAAATATTGCTGTTTGTAGATAATCCAAGGACGAGCT
GGAACTTAATAAGGTTTTGCAATCATTTGAAAAAAGGTGGTTTGTATATTTTAGGCCATGTTGCAGTAAC
TGCGGATTTTCCAAAGCAACTAAATGAATTAAAAACTCAGCAGAAAGCTTGGATGAAGATCAGAGACATG
GCTGCAATAAAGGCTTTTGTCCAAGTTGGGACTGGTCCCTCCCTTATATGGGGAATTAGGAATGTTTTTA
TTGGTTCCGGGCTTGGAGGTATGAAACCAAACATTACTGTTGTCGGTTTTTTTGACCTCGAAAGTTATAG
AAAGCACATCCCACAAAGTCGCAGCCAAAATAACCTTCAGAAACAGGTGGAAATAAAAGCTACAGTGCCA
CGTAGTACATGCTCTGATGTCAAAATCAATGTTCCATTGCCAACGGATGAGTGTAAAAATGAAACCAAAG
TTAATGTACAACAATGGGTTCAAATTGTAGAAGATCTATCACTGATGCAATCCAATATTGCCATAGCGCA
TGGATTCAAAAATTTAGAGATACCGAACAAAAGGGACCGCTGCTTTCCAAAAAAAACTATAGATCTTTAT
CCCATCCAAATGTGCGGAAAAGTTGAGGCAAAGGGTGATCAGCCTGCGGCTATCACTACTAACTTTGATA
CGTATACACTGATTCTACAATTAGCTGCCATTTTGGTTACTGTTCCTGAATGGAAGCGCACACATTCGCT
TCGAGTTATTTTATTTGTGGAACAAGAATATCATAGAACGAACGAAACTCAACGAATGAAAAAGCTATTA
CAGGTTCTAAGAATTGACGCAGAGGTTTTGGTAGTATCTTTAGATCAATTCAGAGTATACAACACAATTG
TCAAGGGAGACCCAATCGTGTTTGATTATGTCAACTCGAAATTGGCCGATAATGAATGGTGGAAAGATTT
GGTTGAAGCTCGTGATACATTAAAACCGAAGCGGAGGTTTTCCACTATTGAACCTCAAACGATAGCAAAG
CAATTTACACAATCAAGAAAATATACGTCTGGGGTTCAGAAATTGGGTGTCTCATTTACAATGAATACGA
GAATGCCAACTAACCGCATTGATACCCCATGCGAGAGTGAGGACTCCGATTTGGATACAGATCTTACGTC
AATTCGTGATGCCTTCTCGGCATCGACTAATATTTCAGTAGGTAAGGACTTAACGACCAAATCGAAGACC
GGTTCCGACAGAACAAATTTACTCGTAAAGATTTTACAAAGCGATGTGTCAACACAGTCGTTAAGACCCG
TTTTCTCGAGTAATACTTTGCCGAGGACGAGAGTCGTGGAAGATGGCACCGGTGAACAGCCGACACTGAT
CCCAATTGCCGAACCTGACCTTTCAAATGGGAACGGTACTGGGAGCGGTATTGGCAACGGCAACAAATTA
AAGAAACCGGTTCTTCCCGAATTATCACCTTGTTGTTCCAAAGATAGTTTAGTCACAGCGATGCAAAATT
TAGGTTTCAATGATCTTCCCAGCACTGCTCAACATTTGGTTCTGAATGATGTGATGACACAAATGTCAAA
GAGTTCGGATTTAATTTTTTCAACCCTGCCAGTTCCAGCTCTTGGAACACATGAAGATCACGATGCAAGT
TTACAATATGTCGAGGACTTGGATATTTGGTTGGAGGGCTTACCTCCATGCATGTTAATCAATTCGCAAA
CCATGACAGTAACTACTGCATTATGAATTAAACCTCAGCGAATTCGTGAGAAAGCTTGGGAATAGGCCTT
TCAGATCTGCCCGAGACCATGGATGAAGTATCTAGAAATAGCTTGATCTGGTTACCACTAAACCAGCCTC
AAGAACACCCGAATGGAGTCTCTAAGCTACATAATACCAACTTACACTTTACAAAATGTTGTCCCCCAAA
ATGTAGCCATTCGTATCTGCTCCTAAWAAAAARAAAGTTTCTTCACATTCTAAAAAAAAAAAAAAAAAAA
AAAAAAAAAAAAAAAMCCCCCCCCCCCCCCCCCTGCAGGCGGCCGCCTCGAGGCTAGCTTGAGTATTCTA
TAGTGTCACCTAAATAGCTTGGCGTAATCATGGTCATAGCTGTTTCCTGTGTGAAATTGTTATCCGCTCA
CAATTCCACACAACATACGAGCCGGAAGCATAAAGTGTAAAGCCTGGGGTGCCTAATGAGTGAGCTAACT
CACATTAATTGCGTTGCGCTCACTGCCCGCTTTCCAGTCGGGAAACCTGTCGTGCCAGCTGCATTAATGA
ATCGGCCAACGCGCGGGGAGAGGCGGTTTGCGTATTGGGCGCTCTTCCGCTTCCTCGCTCACTGACTCGC
TGCGCTCGGTCGTTCGGCTGCGGCGAGCGGTATCAGCTCACTCAAAGGCGGTAATACGGTTATCCACAGA
ATCAGGGGATAACGCAGGAAAGAACATGTGAGCAAAAGGCCAGCAAAAGGCCAGGAACCGTAAAAAGGCC
GCGTTGCTGGCGTTTTTCCATAGGCTCCGCCCCCCTGACGAGCATCACAAAAATCGACGCTCAAGTCAGA
GGTGGCGAAACCCGACAGGACTATAAAGATACCAGGCGTTTCCCCCTGGAAGCTCCCTCGTGCGCTCTCC
TGTTCCGACCCTGCCGCTTACCGGATACCTGTCCGCCTTTCTCCCTTCGGGAAGCGTGGCGCTTTCTCAT
AGCTCACGCTGTAGGTATCTCAGTTCGGTGTAGGTCGTTCGCTCCAAGCTGGGCTGTGTGCACGAACCCC
CCGTTCAGCCCGACCGCTGCGCCTTATCCGGTAACTATCGTCTTGAGTCCAACCCGGTAAGACACGACTT
ATCGCCACTGGCAGCAGCCACTGGTAACAGGATTAGCAGAGCGAGGTATGTAGGCGGTGCTACAGAGTTC
TTGAAGTGGTGGCCTAACTACGGCTACACTAGAAGAACAGTATTTGGTATCTGCGCTCTGCTGAAGCCAG
TTACCTTCGGAAAAAGAGTTGGTAGCTCTTGATCCGGCAAACAAACCACCGCTGGTAGCGGTGGTTTTTT
TGTTTGCAAGCAGCAGATTACGCGCAGAAAAAAAGGATCTCAAGAAGATCCTTTGATCTTTTCTACGGGG
TCTGACGCTCAGTGGAACGAAAACTCACGTTAAGGGATTTTGGTCATGAGATTATCAAAAAGGATCTTCA
CCTAGATCCTTTTAAATTAAAAATGAAGTTTTAAATCAATCTAAAGTATATATGAGTAAACTTGGTCTGA
CAGTTACCAATGCTTAATCAGTGAGGCACCTATCTCAGCGATCTGTCTATTTCGTTCATCCATAGTTGCC
TGACTCCCCGTCGTGTAGATAACTACGATACGGGAGGGCTTACCATCTGGCCCCAGTGCTGCAATGATAC
CGCGAGACCCACGCTCACCGGCTCCAGATTTATCAGCAATAAACCAGCCAGCCGGAAGGGCCGAGCGCAG
AAGTGGTCCTGCAACTTTATCCGCCTCCATCCAGTCTATTAATTGTTGCCGGGAAGCTAGAGTAAGTAGT
TCGCCAGTTAATAGTTTGCGCAACGTTGTTGCCATTGCTACAGGCATCGTGGTGTCACGCTCGTCGTTTG
GTATGGCTTCATTCAGCTCCGGTTCCCAACGATCAAGGCGAGTTACATGATCCCCCATGTTGTGCAAAAA
AGCGGTTAGCTCCTTCGGTCCTCCGATCGTTGTCAGAAGTAAGTTGGCCGCAGTGTTATCACTCATGGTT
ATGGCAGCACTGCATAATTCTCTTACTGTCATGCCATCCGTAAGATGCTTTTCTGTGACTGGTGAGTACT
CAACCAAGTCATTCTGAGAATAGTGTATGCGGCGACCGAGTTGCTCTTGCCCGGCGTCAATACGGGATAA
TACCGCGCCACATAGCAGAACTTTAAAAGTGCTCATCATTGGAAAACGTTCTTCGGGGCGAAAACTCTCA
AGGATCTTACCGCTGTTGAGATCCAGTTCGATGTAACCCACTCGTGCACCCAACTGATCTTCAGCATCTT
TTACTTTCACCAGCGTTTCTGGGTGAGCAAAAACAGGAAGGCAAAATGCCGCAAAAAAGGGAATAAGGGC
GACACGGAAATGTTGAATACTCAT
