>Addgene plasmid #175204 | pCfB8153 | depositor partial sequence | sequence record 339697 | YBR235W
ATGGTTAGTAGGTTTTATCAGATTCCAGGTACGCATCGGCCATCGTCGGCAATATCTTCTTCAAATGAAT
CTTCTTCACTGTTGTCTGCAAGGAGAATAAGTCAAACATATTTCAATTATCAGGCGACTCCTGAATGCCA
AAAAGTTTCCTCTAAGTATGATCCTGATAACCCAAACAAAGATAAGTTGGGAACATACGATGGGGTATTT
GTGCCTACTGCTTTAAACGTATTGTCTATCCTTATGTTTCTTCGTTTTGGCTTCATTTTGGGTCAGTTAG
GTATTATATGCACCATCGGTCTTCTGCTATTGAGTTACACTATTAATCTTCTCACCACGTTAAGTATATC
TGCTATATCTACAAACGGGACTGTTAGGGGCGGGGGTGCTTATTATATGATTTCAAGAAGTTTAGGACCT
GAATTTGGTGGATCCATTGGGCTTGTCTTCTTCTTAGGGCAGGTGTTCAATGCAGGTATGAACGCAGTGG
GTATTATCGAACCTTTACTCTATAACTTGGGTTATTCTGCTCAAGGCGAGCCACCTGCAGCTTTGGGAGA
GCTACTACCAAGAGGGCATTGGCACGAATTTACATATGCCACGGTCATTCTTTTCTTATGTTTTTCTGTG
GCTTTTGTTGGCTCGCAAACAGTGTCAAGAGCAGGGAATATTCTTTTTTTGGTACTGGCAGCTTCTATAT
TTTCCATTCCACTTTCTGCATTGATTAGATCGCCATTCACTGAAGGCGGTATCAGTTATACAGGTCCTTC
ATGGCAAACTTTTCATGATAACCTGCTCCCTCACTTAACAAAAGGTGCAGCAGGTTCGTTACTCAAAGGT
AAGGAAACATTCAATGATTTATTTGGCGTTTTTTTTCCTGCTACAGCTGGTATATTCGCGGGCGCAGGAA
TGTCAAGTGAATTGAGAAAGCCCTCTAAATCAATTCCTAAGGGTACCTTATGGGGTTTACTATTCACTTT
TATCTGTTATGCCGTTGTTGTCTTCTCCATGGGTTGTTCCATTCCCAGAAGATCGTTATATGATGAAGTA
CAAATTATACAGACGATCAGTTCCGTTCAATGGGTTATATTCATGGGTGAAATGGCTACTTCTCTTTTCT
CCATCATAGTGGGGATGCTCGGTGCTGCTTATGTATTAGAAGCAATTGCAAAGGATAACATTATTCCTGG
TTTGGAGATTTTTGCTCATTCACCGTTATATTCATTGATTTTTACTTGGATTCTAACACAGCTATGTTTG
TTTTCAGACGTCAATAAAATCGCCACATTTATCACAATGACATTCTTAATGACGTTTGTGGTCATGAATT
TGGCGTGCTTCCTATTAGGTATTTCCTCTGCTCCCAATTTCAGGCCCTCTTTCAAATACTTTAACAGGTA
TACTACAGCAATTGGCGCATTACTTTCTGTTGTTGCGATGTTAATAGTTGATGGTATCTCAGCATCTGTC
TTGTTTTTGGCTATGATTTTGCTATTTTTATTCATTCATTATTTTTCACCACCGAAGTCTTGGGGTGATG
TGTCTCAAAGTTTAATATATCATCAAGTGAGAAAATATTTGCTTCGTCTACGTCAAGACAATATTAAATA
CTGGAGGCCTCAAATATTGCTGTTTGTAGATAATCCAAGGACGAGCTGGAACTTAATAAGGTTTTGCAAT
CATTTGAAAAAAGGTGGTTTGTATATTTTAGGCCATGTTGCAGTAACTGCGGATTTTCCAAAGCAACTAA
ATGAATTAAAAACTCAGCAGAAAGCTTGGATGAAGATCAGAGACATGGCTGCAATAAAGGCTTTTGTCCA
AGTTGGGACTGGTCCCTCCCTTATATGGGGAATTAGGAATGTTTTTATTGGTTCCGGGCTTGGAGGTATG
AAACCAAACATTACTGTTGTCGGTTTTTTTGACCTCGAAAGTTATAGAAAGCACATCCCACAAAGTCGCA
GCCAAAATAACCTTCAGAAACAGGTGGAAATAAAAGCTACAGTGCCACGTAGTACATGCTCTGATGTCAA
AATCAATGTTCCATTGCCAACGGATGAGTGTAAAAATGAAACCAAAGTTAATGTACAACAATGGGTTCAA
ATTGTAGAAGATCTATCACTGATGCAATCCAATATTGCCATAGCGCATGGATTCAAAAATTTAGAGATAC
CGAACAAAAGGGACCGCTGCTTTCCAAAAAAAACTATAGATCTTTATCCCATCCAAATGTGCGGAAAAGT
TGAGGCAAAGGGTGATCAGCCTGCGGCTATCACTACTAACTTTGATACGTATACACTGATTCTACAATTA
GCTGCCATTTTGGTTACTGTTCCTGAATGGAAGCGCACACATTCGCTTCGAGTTATTTTATTTGTGGAAC
AAGAATATCATAGAACGAACGAAACTCAACGAATGAAAAAGCTATTACAGGTTCTAAGAATTGACGCAGA
GGTTTTGGTAGTATCTTTAGATCAATTCAGAGTATACAACACAATTGTCAAGGGAGACCCAATCGTGTTT
GATTATGTCAACTCGAAATTGGCCGATAATGAATGGTGGAAAGATTTGGTTGAAGCTCGTGATACATTAA
AACCGAAGCGGAGGTTTTCCACTATTGAACCTCAAACGATAGCAAAGCAATTTACACAATCAAGAAAATA
TACGTCTGGGGTTCAGAAATTGGGTGTCTCATTTACAATGAATACGAGAATGCCAACTAACCGCATTGAT
ACCCCATGCGAGAGTGAGGACTCCGATTTGGATACAGATCTTACGTCAATTCGTGATGCCTTCTCGGCAT
CGACTAATATTTCAGTAGGTAAGGACTTAACGACCAAATCGAAGACCGGTTCCGACAGAACAAATTTACT
CGTAAAGATTTTACAAAGCGATGTGTCAACACAGTCGTTAAGACCCGTTTTCTCGAGTAATACTTTGCCG
AGGACGAGAGTCGTGGAAGATGGCACCGGTGAACAGCCGACACTGATCCCAATTGCCGAACCTGACCTTT
CAAATGGGAACGGTACTGGGAGCGGTATTGGCAACGGCAACAAATTAAAGAAACCGGTTCTTCCCGAATT
ATCACCTTGTTGTTCCAAAGATAGTTTAGTCACAGCGATGCAAAATTTAGGTTTCAATGATCTTCCCAGC
ACTGCTCAACATTTGGTTCTGAATGATGTGATGACACAAATGTCAAAGAGTTCGGATTTAATTTTTTCAA
CCCTGCCAGTTCCAGCTCTTGGAACACATGAAGATCACGATGCAAGTTTACAATATGTCGAGGACTTGGA
TATTTGGTTGGAGGGCTTACCTCCATGCATGTTAATCAATTCGCAAACCATGACAGTAACTACTGCATTA
TAG
